Addgene plasmid #106043: Opto-GPR135
Purpose: Expression of a chimeric G-protein coupled receptor (Rhodopsin-GPR135; Opto-GPR135; D9)
Depositing lab: Harald Janovjak. Depositing organization: Institute of Science and Technology Austria (I.S.T. Austria). Publication: Optical functionalization of human Class A orphan G-protein-coupled receptors. Morri M, Sanchez-Romero I, Tichy AM, Kainrath S, Gerrard EJ, Hirschfeld PP, Schwarz J, Janovjak H. Nat Commun. 2018 May 16;9(1):1950. doi: 10.1038/s41467-018-04342-1. PubMed 29769519.
Backbone
  Vector backbone: pcDNA3.1-
  Backbone manufacturer: Invitrogen
  Backbone size w/o insert (bp): 5427
  Vector type: Mammalian Expression
  Selectable markers: Neomycin (select with G418)
Growth in bacteria
  Bacterial resistance: Ampicillin, 100 μg/mL
  Growth temperature: 37°C
  Growth strain: DH5alpha
  Copy number: High Copy
Gene/Insert
  Gene/Insert name: Opto-GPR135
  Species: H. sapiens (human), B. taurus (bovine)
  Insert size (bp): 1359
  Mutation: Chimeric receptor protein
  Entrez Gene: GPR135 (a.k.a. HUMNPIIY20)
  Promoter: CMV
  Tag / fusion protein: VSV-G (N terminal on insert); Rhodopsin-1D4 (C terminal on insert)
  Cloning method: Restriction Enzyme; 5′ cloning site unknown (unknown if destroyed); 3′ cloning site unknown (unknown if destroyed)
  Sequencing primers: 5′ CMV_F (CGCAAATGGGCGGTAGGCGTG); 3′ pcDNA_R (CAACAGATGGCTGGCAAC)
Terms and licenses: Academic/Nonprofit Terms; Industry Terms: Not Available to Industry
Depositor comments: two step cloning; 5' and 3' sites cannot be used for (sub)cloning
How to cite: Opto-GPR135 was a gift from Harald Janovjak (Addgene plasmid # 106043 ; http://n2t.net/addgene:106043 ; RRID:Addgene_106043)
