[The description below was written by a language model from this plasmid's Addgene catalogue record and pLannotate feature annotations shown in this document.]
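Description:
Opto-GPR135 is a mammalian expression plasmid built on the pcDNA3.1(-) backbone and encoding a light-activatable chimeric G-protein-coupled receptor. It is maintained in E. coli through a high-copy ColE1/pUC-type origin and an ampicillin resistance gene (β-lactamase under its own promoter), and it also carries an f1 phage origin. For selection in mammalian cells, an SV40 early promoter drives a neomycin phosphotransferase gene terminated by the SV40 polyadenylation signal, allowing G418 selection of stable transfectants. Short fragments annotated as HIV-1 LTR, ble, lacI and bom are likely backbone remnants or sequence-similarity matches rather than functional parts.

The roughly 1.36 kb insert sits downstream of the human CMV immediate-early enhancer and promoter, with a T7 promoter just upstream, and is followed by the bovine growth hormone polyadenylation signal. It encodes a chimera of bovine rhodopsin and the human orphan class A receptor GPR135. The feature table recognises most of the open reading frame as bovine rhodopsin, including the N-terminal segment that carries an N-linked glycosylation signal. The GPR135-derived portions are not annotated separately, and the record does not state which receptor segments were exchanged. According to the catalogue fields, the protein carries an N-terminal VSV-G epitope and a C-terminal rhodopsin 1D4 epitope, which are useful for detecting expression and surface localisation. The design couples the light-sensing function of rhodopsin to GPR135, so that light rather than an unknown ligand can be used to study signalling by this orphan receptor in transfected mammalian cells. The depositor notes that the insert was assembled in two cloning steps and that the flanking sites cannot be reused for subcloning.
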