Features (pLannotate 1.2.2; 21 found; start..end, strand, type, name):
     74..453     +  enhancer       CMV enhancer: human cytomegalovirus immediate early enhancer
    454..657     +  promoter       CMV promoter: human cytomegalovirus (CMV) immediate early promoter
    653..686     +  LTR            5' LTR (truncated) (fragment): truncated 5' long terminal repeat (LTR) from HIV-1
    702..720     +  promoter       T7 promoter: promoter for bacteriophage T7 RNA polymerase
    855..1805    +  CDS            RHO (fragment): OPSD_BOVIN - Experimental evidence at protein level: Swiss-Prot protein existence level 1. Photoreceptor required for image-forming vision at low light intensity. Required for photoreceptor cell viability after birth (By similarity). Light-induced isomerization of 11-cis to all-trans retinal triggers a conformational change that activates signaling via G- proteins (PubMed:10926528, PubMed:12044163, PubMed:11972040, PubMed:16908857, PubMed:16586416, PubMed:17060607, PubMed:17449675, PubMed:18818650, PubMed:21389983, PubMed:22198838, PubMed:23579341, PubMed:25205354, PubMed:27458239). Subsequent
    870..908     +  CDS            opsin tag: segment of bovine rhodopsin containing a signal for N-linked glycosylation (Favaloro et al., 2008) The asparagine in the NKT tripeptide will be glycosylated if this sequence is exposed to the ER lumen.
   2164..2388    +  polyA_signal   bGH poly(A) signal: bovine growth hormone polyadenylation signal
   2392..2413    +  promoter       SV40 promoter (fragment): SV40 enhancer and early promoter
   2434..2862    +  rep_origin     f1 ori (sequence partly withheld): f1 bacteriophage origin of replication; arrow indicates direction of (+) strand synthesis
   2876..3205    +  promoter       SV40 promoter: SV40 enhancer and early promoter
   3272..4063    +  CDS            neo: KKA2_KLEPN - Also known as kan, nptII. Experimental evidence at protein level: Swiss-Prot protein existence level 1. Resistance to kanamycin, neomycin, paromomycin, ribostamycin, butirosin and gentamicin B. From Klebsiella pneumoniae.
   4087..4245    +  CDS            ble (fragment): BLE_KLEPN - Experimental evidence at protein level: Swiss-Prot protein existence level 1. Binding protein with a strong affinity to the bleomycin family of antibiotics. Binds to CL990; an antimitotic-antibiotic compound. From Klebsiella pneumoniae.
   4240..4361    +  polyA_signal   SV40 poly(A) signal: SV40 polyadenylation signal
   4434..4450    -  protein_bind   lac operator: The lac repressor binds to the lac operator to inhibit transcription in E. coli. This inhibition can be relieved by adding lactose or isopropyl-β-D-thiogalactopyranoside (IPTG). lac repressor encoded by lacI
   4458..4488    -  promoter       lac promoter: promoter for the E. coli lac operon
   4503..4524    -  protein_bind   CAP binding site: CAP binding activates transcription in the presence of cAMP. E. coli catabolite activator protein
   4537..4629    -  CDS            lacI (fragment): lac repressor; lacI; The lac repressor binds to the lac operator to inhibit transcription in E. coli. This inhibition can be relieved by adding lactose or isopropyl-β-D-thiogalactopyranoside (IPTG).
   4812..5400    -  rep_origin     ori: high-copy-number ColE1/pMB1/pBR322/pUC origin of replication
   5571..6431    -  CDS            AmpR: β-lactamase; bla; confers resistance to ampicillin, carbenicillin, and related antibiotics
   6432..6536    -  promoter       AmpR promoter: bla
   6595..6647    -  misc_feature   bom (fragment): basis of mobility region from pBR322
>Addgene plasmid #106043 | Opto-GPR135 | addgene full sequence | sequence record 265229 | Addgene NGS Result
AATTGCATGAAGAATCTGCTTAGGGTTAGGCGTTTTGCGCTGCTTCGCGATGTACGGGCCAGATATACGC
GTTGACATTGATTATTGACTAGTTATTAATAGTAATCAATTACGGGGTCATTAGTTCATAGCCCATATAT
GGAGTTCCGCGTTACATAACTTACGGTAAATGGCCCGCCTGGCTGACCGCCCAACGACCCCCGCCCATTG
ACGTCAATAATGACGTATGTTCCCATAGTAACGCCAATAGGGACTTTCCATTGACGTCAATGGGTGGAGT
ATTTACGGTAAACTGCCCACTTGGCAGTACATCAAGTGTATCATATGCCAAGTACGCCCCCTATTGACGT
CAATGACGGTAAATGGCCCGCCTGGCATTATGCCCAGTACATGACCTTATGGGACTTTCCTACTTGGCAG
TACATCTACGTATTAGTCATCGCTATTACCATGGTGATGCGGTTTTGGCAGTACATCAATGGGCGTGGAT
AGCGGTTTGACTCACGGGGATTTCCAAGTCTCCACCCCATTGACGTCAATGGGAGTTTGTTTTGGCACCA
AAATCAACGGGACTTTCCAAAATGTCGTAACAACTCCGCCCCATTGACGCAAATGGGCGGTAGGCGTGTA
CGGTGGGAGGTCTATATAAGCAGAGCTCTCTGGCTAACTAGAGAACCCACTGCTTACTGGCTTATCGAAA
TTAATACGACTCACTATAGGGAGACCCAAGCTGGCTAGCGTTTAAACTTAAGCTTGCCACCATGAAAACG
ATCATCGCCCTGAGCTACATCTTCTGCCTGGTATTCGCCATGTACACCGATATAGAGATGAACAGGCTGG
GAAAGGATAGCCTCATGAACGGGACCGAGGGCCCAAACTTCTACGTGCCTTTCTCCAACAAGACGGGCGT
GGTGCGCAGCCCCTTCGAGGCCCCGCAGTACTACCTGGCGGAGCCATGGCAGTTCTCCATGCTGGCCGCC
TACATGTTCCTGCTGATCATGCTTGGCTTCCCCATCAACTTCCTCACGCTGTACGTCATTGTGAAGCACC
GGCAGCTCCGCACCGTCCTCAACTACATCCTGCTCAACCTGGCCGTGGCCGACCTCTTCATGGTGTTCGG
GGGCTTCACCACCACCCTCTACACCTCTCTGCACGGGTACTTCGTCTTTGGGCCCACGGGCTGCAACCTG
GAGGGCTTCTTTGCCACCTTGGGCGGTGAAATTGCACTGTGGTCCTTGGTGGTCCTGGCCATCGAGCGGT
ACGTGGTGGTGGTGCGCCCGCCGCGGGAGAAGATCGGCCGCCGCCGCGCCATCATGGGCGTCGCCTTCAC
CTGGGTCATGGCTCTGGCCTGTGCCGCGCCCCCCCTCGTCGGCTGGTCCAGGTACATCCCGGAGGGCATG
CAGTGCTCGTGCGGGATTGACTACTACACGCCCCACGAGGAAACCAACAATGAGTCGTTCGTCATCTACA
TGTTCGTGGTCCACTTCATCATCCCCCTGATTGTCATATTCTTCTGCTACGGACACATCTGCAAGACGGT
GCGCCTGTCGGACGTGCGCGTGCGGCCGGTGAACACCTACGCGCGCGTGCTGCGCTTCTTCAGCGAGGTG
CGCACGCGCATGGTGATCATCATGGTCATCGCTTTCCTAATCTGCTGGCTGCCCTACGCTGGGGTGGCGT
TCTACATCTTCACCCATCAGGGCTCTGACTTTGGCCCCATCTTCATGACCATCCCGGCTTTCTTTGCCAA
GACTTCTGCCGTCTACAACCCCGTCATCTACATCATGATGAACAAGCAGTTCCGCCGCAACCGCGAGGAG
GGCTACCGGACTAGGAATGTGGACGCTTTCCTGCCCAGCCAGGGCCCGGGTCTGCAAGCCAGAAGCCGCA
GTCGCCTTCGAAACCGCTATGCCAACCGGCTGGGGGCCTGCAACAGGATGTCCTCTTCCAACCCGGCCAG
CGGAGTGGCAGGGGACGTGGCCATGTGGGCCCGCAAAAATCCAGTTGTACTTTTCTGCCGAGAGGGACCA
CCAGAGCCGGTGACGGCAGTGACCAAACAGCCTAAATCCGAAGCTGGGGATACCAGCCTCACAGAAACCA
GCCAAGTGGCGCCTGCCTAACTCGAGTCTAGAGGGCCCGTTTAAACCCGCTGATCAGCCTCGACTGTGCC
TTCTAGTTGCCAGCCATCTGTTGTTTGCCCCTCCCCCGTGCCTTCCTTGACCCTGGAAGGTGCCACTCCC
ACTGTCCTTTCCTAATAAAATGAGGAAATTGCATCGCATTGTCTGAGTAGGTGTCATTCTATTCTGGGGG
GTGGGGTGGGGCAGGACAGCAAGGGGGAGGATTGGGAAGACAATAGCAGGCATGCTGGGGATGCGGTGGG
CTCTATGGCTTCTGAGGCGGAAAGAACCAGCTGGGGCTCTAGGGGGTATCCCC
[124 nt withheld, positions 2434-2557]
C
[91 nt withheld, positions 2559-2649]
A
[49 nt withheld, positions 2651-2699]
CCTTTGACGTTGGAGTCCACGTTCTTT
[37 nt withheld, positions 2727-2763]
ACCCTATCTCGGTCTATTCTTTTGATTTATAAGGGATTTTGCCGATTTCGGCCTATTGGTTAAAAAATGA
GCTGATTTAACAAAAATTTAACGCGAATTAATTCTGTGGAATGTGTGTCAGTTAGGGTGTGGAAAGTCCC
CAGGCTCCCCAGCAGGCAGAAGTATGCAAAGCATGCATCTCAATTAGTCAGCAACCAGGTGTGGAAAGTC
CCCAGGCTCCCCAGCAGGCAGAAGTATGCAAAGCATGCATCTCAATTAGTCAGCAACCATAGTCCCGCCC
CTAACTCCGCCCATCCCGCCCCTAACTCCGCCCAGTTCCGCCCATTCTCCGCCCCATGGCTGACTAATTT
TTTTTATTTATGCAGAGGCCGAGGCCGCCTCTGCCTCTGAGCTATTCCAGAAGTAGTGAGGAGGCTTTTT
TGGAGGCCTAGGCTTTTGCAAAAAGCTCCCGGGAGCTTGTATATCCATTTTCGGATCTGATCAAGAGACA
GGATGAGGATCGTTTCGCATGATTGAACAAGATGGATTGCACGCAGGTTCTCCGGCCGCTTGGGTGGAGA
GGCTATTCGGCTATGACTGGGCACAACAGACAATCGGCTGCTCTGATGCCGCCGTGTTCCGGCTGTCAGC
GCAGGGGCGCCCGGTTCTTTTTGTCAAGACCGACCTGTCCGGTGCCCTGAATGAACTGCAGGACGAGGCA
GCGCGGCTATCGTGGCTGGCCACGACGGGCGTTCCTTGCGCAGCTGTGCTCGACGTTGTCACTGAAGCGG
GAAGGGACTGGCTGCTATTGGGCGAAGTGCCGGGGCAGGATCTCCTGTCATCTCACCTTGCTCCTGCCGA
GAAAGTATCCATCATGGCTGATGCAATGCGGCGGCTGCATACGCTTGATCCGGCTACCTGCCCATTCGAC
CACCAAGCGAAACATCGCATCGAGCGAGCACGTACTCGGATGGAAGCCGGTCTTGTCGATCAGGATGATC
TGGACGAAGAGCATCAGGGGCTCGCGCCAGCCGAACTGTTCGCCAGGCTCAAGGCGCGCATGCCCGACGG
CGAGGATCTCGTCGTGACCCATGGCGATGCCTGCTTGCCGAATATCATGGTGGAAAATGGCCGCTTTTCT
GGATTCATCGACTGTGGCCGGCTGGGTGTGGCGGACCGCTATCAGGACATAGCGTTGGCTACCCGTGATA
TTGCTGAAGAGCTTGGCGGCGAATGGGCTGACCGCTTCCTCGTGCTTTACGGTATCGCCGCTCCCGATTC
GCAGCGCATCGCCTTCTATCGCCTTCTTGACGAGTTCTTCTGAGCGGGACTCTGGGGTTCGAAATGACCG
ACCAAGCGACGCCCAACCTGCCATCACGAGATTTCGATTCCACCGCCGCCTTCTATGAAAGGTTGGGCTT
CGGAATCGTTTTCCGGGACGCCGGCTGGATGATCCTCCAGCGCGGGGATCTCATGCTGGAGTTCTTCGCC
CACCCCAACTTGTTTATTGCAGCTTATAATGGTTACAAATAAAGCAATAGCATCACAAATTTCACAAATA
AAGCATTTTTTTCACTGCATTCTAGTTGTGGTTTGTCCAAACTCATCAATGTATCTTATCATGTCTGTAT
ACCGTCGACCTCTAGCTAGAGCTTGGCGTAATCATGGTCATAGCTGTTTCCTGTGTGAAATTGTTATCCG
CTCACAATTCCACACAACATACGAGCCGGAAGCATAAAGTGTAAAGCCTGGGGTGCCTAATGAGTGAGCT
AACTCACATTAATTGCGTTGCGCTCACTGCCCGCTTTCCAGTCGGGAAACCTGTCGTGCCAGCTGCATTA
ATGAATCGGCCAACGCGCGGGGAGAGGCGGTTTGCGTATTGGGCGCTCTTCCGCTTCCTCGCTCACTGAC
TCGCTGCGCTCGGTCGTTCGGCTGCGGCGAGCGGTATCAGCTCACTCAAAGGCGGTAATACGGTTATCCA
CAGAATCAGGGGATAACGCAGGAAAGAACATGTGAGCAAAAGGCCAGCAAAAGGCCAGGAACCGTAAAAA
GGCCGCGTTGCTGGCGTTTTTCCATAGGCTCCGCCCCCCTGACGAGCATCACAAAAATCGACGCTCAAGT
CAGAGGTGGCGAAACCCGACAGGACTATAAAGATACCAGGCGTTTCCCCCTGGAAGCTCCCTCGTGCGCT
CTCCTGTTCCGACCCTGCCGCTTACCGGATACCTGTCCGCCTTTCTCCCTTCGGGAAGCGTGGCGCTTTC
TCATAGCTCACGCTGTAGGTATCTCAGTTCGGTGTAGGTCGTTCGCTCCAAGCTGGGCTGTGTGCACGAA
CCCCCCGTTCAGCCCGACCGCTGCGCCTTATCCGGTAACTATCGTCTTGAGTCCAACCCGGTAAGACACG
ACTTATCGCCACTGGCAGCAGCCACTGGTAACAGGATTAGCAGAGCGAGGTATGTAGGCGGTGCTACAGA
GTTCTTGAAGTGGTGGCCTAACTACGGCTACACTAGAAGAACAGTATTTGGTATCTGCGCTCTGCTGAAG
CCAGTTACCTTCGGAAAAAGAGTTGGTAGCTCTTGATCCGGCAAACAAACCACCGCTGGTAGCGGTGGTT
TTTTTGTTTGCAAGCAGCAGATTACGCGCAGAAAAAAAGGATCTCAAGAAGATCCTTTGATCTTTTCTAC
GGGGTCTGACGCTCAGTGGAACGAAAACTCACGTTAAGGGATTTTGGTCATGAGATTATCAAAAAGGATC
TTCACCTAGATCCTTTTAAATTAAAAATGAAGTTTTAAATCAATCTAAAGTATATATGAGTAAACTTGGT
CTGACAGTTACCAATGCTTAATCAGTGAGGCACCTATCTCAGCGATCTGTCTATTTCGTTCATCCATAGT
TGCCTGACTCCCCGTCGTGTAGATAACTACGATACGGGAGGGCTTACCATCTGGCCCCAGTGCTGCAATG
ATACCGCGAGACCCACGCTCACCGGCTCCAGATTTATCAGCAATAAACCAGCCAGCCGGAAGGGCCGAGC
GCAGAAGTGGTCCTGCAACTTTATCCGCCTCCATCCAGTCTATTAATTGTTGCCGGGAAGCTAGAGTAAG
TAGTTCGCCAGTTAATAGTTTGCGCAACGTTGTTGCCATTGCTACAGGCATCGTGGTGTCACGCTCGTCG
TTTGGTATGGCTTCATTCAGCTCCGGTTCCCAACGATCAAGGCGAGTTACATGATCCCCCATGTTGTGCA
AAAAAGCGGTTAGCTCCTTCGGTCCTCCGATCGTTGTCAGAAGTAAGTTGGCCGCAGTGTTATCACTCAT
GGTTATGGCAGCACTGCATAATTCTCTTACTGTCATGCCATCCGTAAGATGCTTTTCTGTGACTGGTGAG
TACTCAACCAAGTCATTCTGAGAATAGTGTATGCGGCGACCGAGTTGCTCTTGCCCGGCGTCAATACGGG
ATAATACCGCGCCACATAGCAGAACTTTAAAAGTGCTCATCATTGGAAAACGTTCTTCGGGGCGAAAACT
CTCAAGGATCTTACCGCTGTTGAGATCCAGTTCGATGTAACCCACTCGTGCACCCAACTGATCTTCAGCA
TCTTTTACTTTCACCAGCGTTTCTGGGTGAGCAAAAACAGGAAGGCAAAATGCCGCAAAAAAGGGAATAA
GGGCGACACGGAAATGTTGAATACTCATACTCTCCCTTTTTCAATATTATTGAAGCATTTATCAGGGTTA
TTGTCTCATGAGCGGATACATATTTGAATGTATTTAGAAAAATAAACAAATAGGGGTTCCGCGCACATTT
CCCCGAAAAGTGCCACCTGACGTCGACGGATCGGGAGATCTCCCGATCCCCTATGGTGCACTCTCAGTAC
AATCTGCTCTGATGCCGCATAGTTAAGCCAGTATCTGCTCCCTGCTTGTGTGTTGGAGGTCGCTGAGTAG
TGCGCGAGCAAAATTTAAGCTACAACAAGGCAAGGCTTGACCGAC
