>Addgene plasmid #106043 | Opto-GPR135 | depositor partial sequence | sequence record 200806 | Opto-GPR135
ATGAAAACGATCATCGCCCTGAGCTACATCTTCTGCCTGGTATTCGCCATGTACACCGATATAGAGATGA
ACAGGCTGGGAAAGGATAGCCTCATGAACGGGACCGAGGGCCCAAACTTCTACGTGCCTTTCTCCAACAA
GACGGGCGTGGTGCGCAGCCCCTTCGAGGCCCCGCAGTACTACCTGGCGGAGCCATGGCAGTTCTCCATG
CTGGCCGCCTACATGTTCCTGCTGATCATGCTTGGCTTCCCCATCAACTTCCTCACGCTGTACGTCATTG
TGAAGCACCGGCAGCTCCGCACCGTCCTCAACTACATCCTGCTCAACCTGGCCGTGGCCGACCTCTTCAT
GGTGTTCGGGGGCTTCACCACCACCCTCTACACCTCTCTGCACGGGTACTTCGTCTTTGGGCCCACGGGC
TGCAACCTGGAGGGCTTCTTTGCCACCTTGGGCGGTGAAATTGCACTGTGGTCCTTGGTGGTCCTGGCCA
TCGAGCGGTACGTGGTGGTGGTGCGCCCGCCGCGGGAGAAGATCGGCCGCCGCCGCGCCATCATGGGCGT
CGCCTTCACCTGGGTCATGGCTCTGGCCTGTGCCGCGCCCCCCCTCGTCGGCTGGTCCAGGTACATCCCG
GAGGGCATGCAGTGCTCGTGCGGGATTGACTACTACACGCCCCACGAGGAAACCAACAATGAGTCGTTCG
TCATCTACATGTTCGTGGTCCACTTCATCATCCCCCTGATTGTCATATTCTTCTGCTACGGACACATCTG
CAAGACGGTGCGCCTGTCGGACGTGCGCGTGCGGCCGGTGAACACCTACGCGCGCGTGCTGCGCTTCTTC
AGCGAGGTGCGCACGCGCATGGTGATCATCATGGTCATCGCTTTCCTAATCTGCTGGCTGCCCTACGCTG
GGGTGGCGTTCTACATCTTCACCCATCAGGGCTCTGACTTTGGCCCCATCTTCATGACCATCCCGGCTTT
CTTTGCCAAGACTTCTGCCGTCTACAACCCCGTCATCTACATCATGATGAACAAGCAGTTCCGCCGCAAC
CGCGAGGAGGGCTACCGGACTAGGAATGTGGACGCTTTCCTGCCCAGCCAGGGCCCGGGTCTGCAAGCCA
GAAGCCGCAGTCGCCTTCGAAACCGCTATGCCAACCGGCTGGGGGCCTGCAACAGGATGTCCTCTTCCAA
CCCGGCCAGCGGAGTGGCAGGGGACGTGGCCATGTGGGCCCGCAAAAATCCAGTTGTACTTTTCTGCCGA
GAGGGACCACCAGAGCCGGTGACGGCAGTGACCAAACAGCCTAAATCCGAAGCTGGGGATACCAGCCTCA
CAGAAACCAGCCAAGTGGCGCCTGCCTAA
